>Addgene plasmid #117827 | pMEG_BB3_YL18H_AB | addgene full sequence | sequence record 234639 | Addgene NGS Result
CATGGACATGGAGGCCCAGAATACCCTCCTTGACAGTCTTGACGTGCGCAGCTCAGGGGCATGATGTGAC
TGTCGCCCGTACATTTAGCCCATACATCCCCATGTATAATCATTTGCATCCATACATTTTGATGGCCGCA
CGGCGCGAAGCAAAAATTACGGCTCCTCGCTGCAGACGTGCGAGCAGGGAAACGCTCCCCTCACAGACGC
GTTGAATTGTCCCCACGCCGCGCCCCTGTAGAGAAATATAAAAGGTTAGGATTTGCCACTGAGGTTCTTC
TTTCATATACTTCCTTTTAAAATCTTGCTAGGATACAGTTCTCACATCACATCCGAACATAAACAACCAT
GGGTAAAAAGCCTGAACTCACCGCGACGTCTGTCGAGAAGTTTCTGATCGAAAAGTTCGACAGCGTCTCC
GACCTGATGCAGCTCTCGGAGGGCGAAGAATCTCGTGCTTTCAGCTTCGATGTAGGAGGGCGTGGATATG
TCCTGCGGGTAAATAGCTGCGCCGATGGTTTCTACAAAGATCGTTATGTTTATCGGCACTTTGCATCGGC
CGCGCTCCCGATTCCGGAAGTGCTTGACATTGGGGAATTCAGCGAGAGCCTGACCTATTGCATCTCCCGC
CGTGCACAGGGTGTCACGTTGCAAGACCTCCCTGAAACCGAACTGCCCGCTGTTCTGCAGCCGGTCGCGG
AGGCCATGGATGCGATCGCTGCGGCCGATCTTAGCCAGACGAGCGGGTTCGGCCCATTCGGACCGCAAGG
AATCGGTCAATACACTACATGGCGTGATTTCATATGCGCGATTGCTGATCCCCATGTGTATCACTGGCAA
ACTGTGATGGACGACACCGTCAGTGCGTCCGTCGCGCAGGCTCTCGATGAGCTGATGCTTTGGGCCGAGG
ACTGCCCCGAAGTCCGGCACCTCGTGCACGCGGATTTCGGCTCCAACAATGTCCTGACGGACAATGGCCG
CATAACAGCGGTCATTGACTGGAGCGAGGCGATGTTCGGGGATTCCCAATACGAGGTCGCCAACATCTTC
TTCTGGAGGCCGTGGTTGGCTTGTATGGAGCAGCAGACGCGCTACTTCGAGCGGAGGCATCCGGAGCTTG
CAGGATCGCCGCGGCTCCGGGCGTATATGCTCCGCATTGGTCTTGACCAACTCTATCAGAGCTTGGTTGA
CGGCAATTTCGATGATGCAGCTTGGGCGCAGGGTCGATGCGACGCAATCGTCCGATCCGGAGCCGGGACT
GTCGGGCGTACACAAATCGCCCGCAGAAGCGCGGCCGTCTGGACCGATGGCTGTGTAGAAGTACTCGCCG
ATAGTGGAAACCGACGCCCCAGCACTCGTCCGAGGGCAAAGGAATAATCAGTACTGACAATAAAAAGATT
CTTGTTTTCAAGAACTTGTCATTTGTATAGTTTTTTTATATTGTAGTTGTTCTATTTTAATCAAATGTTA
GCGTGATTTATATTTTTTTTCGCCTCGACATCATCTGCCCAGATGCGAAGTTAAGTGCGCAGAAAGTAAT
ATCATGCGTCAATCGTATGTGAATGCTGGTCGCTATACTGGCTTGGATCCCAATATTACACCCAAGTAGC
ATGCATAAGCTAAAAGTAACTCGCAGCGCACACCGTGCAGATTCATAAGTCTATGATTAATTGAACGCCA
ATAACCCGGCTTACTACAAGTACAAGTAGGTATACATAGCGGTAATGAATCATTAGAAAAAAAAAAAAAC
AAAAAAAAACAAAACAAACTGTTGTGGATGCATCAACAGTAGTACATAGTTGTACAGTAGTACATAGTTG
TACGATGTACTTGTACTTGTAAAAGCAAAAATGTACAATATCTCAGGGAGCGCAACTTTTACGTTCGAAG
AACAATGTACCGCGTACCGCATTCTGGATTCTGCGGAACGTCTAACCTGGAAATACGATTTTTTTTTTCT
TTCATTTTTTTTGCTTCTTCAAAAGTATGGTAATTTCCTACCATTACAGTTGACACTGAACGAGGGGGGA
TTGAATTTAAGCAAAAAATTAAATCAAAATACCTTTATGTATCCAGCCCATGTAATAAACAAAAGGATTA
TATAACAAGAAATAAATATATACCTTTAATGGATCATTAGAATAAAAATAATAAATACGAGAAGCACACC
AGAGAAGCTTTTTGATTGCCACTATACCGCTACTTTGGTATATTCTTATTATAATTGTTGAATTTGCAAG
ATAGAATGTGCCATTCATTGGAGAGAAATCGAAGGAATATGTGGGATGAAATGACTAGAAGTATGAACAA
TGAGAATAGTACATACTTGTACCTGTATTTCTAGAAGAGAGAAAGACAGTTGAGTGTGTGATTCTCGTCC
AATAATAATCTCAATAGTAACGTGTGAATAGCTGTTCTTTGATAGTTGATATTTCTCGATGACTATTTAT
GTTGTACAAGGGATTTTTTTCGTTGCTGTTGATTTCGAATTAGGCAATGCAGATATCATTTATGCTATCC
ATATTTAAGATTTCCCATACGCATTTATAACATTTATTCTACATAAATTGTTAAATGAACGAACTGCCAT
TATAAATTGTTTCCTAAATAGGAAGTGTTTTTCATAAAGCAAGTAAGTTGTCTAATAATACTAAGTAATA
AAAATAAGTTCATACAATATATTTTGAGAACATCATTTGGAGGCGGTAGATGGAGTCTGTTTATTATTAA
ACAATGCGAGATGACCCCTTAAATATTGAGAACATCAGTTGGAGGCGGCAGATGGAGTCTGTCTATTTAG
CAATGGGACATGACTGTCACGTATCATCATGATGTATATATATAATACATATAATATTATATAACACGAT
TTTTTTAAATTATTGGCCCGAAAATTAATCAGTGTAGACTGGATCCGCTGTGAGCAAAAGGCCAGCAAAA
GGCCAGGAACCGTAAAAAGGCCGCGTTGCTGGCGTTTTTCCATAGGCTCCGCCCCCCTGACGAGCATCAC
AAAAATCGACGCTCAAGTCAGAGGTGGCGAAACCCGACAGGACTATAAAGATACCAGGCGTTTCCCCCTG
GAAGCTCCCTCGTGCGCTCTCCTGTTCCGACCCTGCCGCTTACCGGATACCTGTCCGCCTTTCTCCCTTC
GGGAAGCGTGGCGCTTTCTCATAGCTCACGCTGTAGGTATCTCAGTTCGGTGTAGGTCGTTCGCTCCAAG
CTGGGCTGTGTGCACGAACCCCCCGTTCAGCCCGACCGCTGCGCCTTATCCGGTAACTATCGTCTTGAGT
CCAACCCGGTAAGACACGACTTATCGCCACTGGCAGCAGCCACTGGTAACAGGATTAGCAGAGCGAGGTA
TGTAGGCGGTGCTACAGAGTTCTTGAAGTGGTGGCCTAACTACGGCTACACTAGAAGAACAGTATTTGGT
ATCTGCGCTCTGCTGAAGCCAGTTACCTTCGGAAAAAGAGTTGGTAGCTCTTGATCCGGCAAACAAACCA
CCGCTGGTAGCGGTGGTTTTTTTGTTTGCAAGCAGCAGATTACGCGCAGAAAAAAAGGATCTCAAGAAGA
TCCTTTGATCTTTTCTACGGGGTGGAGCGCAAAAAACCCCGCCCCTGACAGGGCGGGGTTTTTTCGCGAT
CGGAGACCGGATCCCTCGAGGGTCTCCCCGG
Features (pLannotate 1.2.2; 4 found; start..end, strand, type, name):
      5..1580    +  gene           hphMX6: yeast selectable marker conferring hygromycin resistance
   1383..1580    +  terminator     TEF terminator: Ashbya gossypii TEF terminator
   1739..1759    -  promoter       URA3 promoter (fragment): S. cerevisiae URA3
   2977..3565    -  rep_origin     ori: high-copy-number ColE1/pMB1/pBR322/pUC origin of replication
