[The description below was written by a language model from this plasmid's Addgene catalogue record and pLannotate feature annotations shown in this document.]
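Description:
pMEG_BB3_YL18H_AB is an empty level-3 backbone ("BB3") of the GoldenMOCS Golden Gate cloning system, adapted for the oleaginous yeast Yarrowia lipolytica and designed to receive a single transcription unit. It is catalogued as a bacterial/yeast expression vector and carries no gene or insert. The depositor notes only a 34 bp GoldenMOCS-Yali "AB" linker, which presumably occupies the position between the A and B fusion sites where an assembled promoter–gene–terminator unit would be placed. The record does not state which type IIS enzyme sites flank this linker.

The annotated features are few. A high-copy ColE1/pUC-type origin supports propagation in E. coli, and an hphMX6 cassette (hygromycin phosphotransferase ending in the Ashbya gossypii TEF terminator) provides hygromycin resistance. Hygromycin is also listed as the bacterial selection, so the same dominant marker appears to serve in both E. coli and yeast. This fits the associated work on engineering wild-type Y. lipolytica strains that lack auxotrophic markers. A very short match to the S. cerevisiae URA3 promoter is also annotated, but at about 20 bp it is probably incidental.

A large stretch between the marker and the origin has no annotation, and the record does not say whether it holds a Y. lipolytica integration locus or a replication element. The "18" in the name may refer to such an element, but this is not stated. The catalogue gives a backbone size of 4,649 bp, whereas the sequenced record behind the feature table is 3,671 nt, and the available information does not explain this discrepancy.
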