Addgene plasmid #117827: pMEG_BB3_YL18H_AB
Purpose: (Empty Backbone) GoldenMOCS backbone for 1 TU in Y. lipolytica
Depositing lab: Michael Sauer. Depositing organization: Universitaet fur Bodenkultur Wien (BOKU-WIEN). Publication: Golden Gate based metabolic engineering strategy for wild-type strains of Yarrowia lipolytica. Egermeier M, Sauer M, Marx H. FEMS Microbiol Lett. 2019 Jan 29. pii: 5304171. doi: 10.1093/femsle/fnz022. PubMed 30698703.
Backbone
  Vector backbone: pMEG_BB3_YL18H_AB
  Backbone size (bp): 4649
  Vector type: Bacterial Expression, Yeast Expression
Growth in bacteria
  Bacterial resistance: Hygromycin, 200 μg/mL
  Growth temperature: 37°C
  Growth strain: DH5alpha
  Copy number: High Copy
Gene/Insert
  Gene/Insert name: None
Terms and licenses: Academic/Nonprofit Terms; Industry Terms: Not Available to Industry
Depositor comments: Contains 34 bp GoldenMOCS-Yali Linker AB
How to cite: pMEG_BB3_YL18H_AB was a gift from Michael Sauer (Addgene plasmid # 117827 ; http://n2t.net/addgene:117827 ; RRID:Addgene_117827)
